>Addgene plasmid #40440 | LRRK2_1867_2161_V1922D_V2074A_L2115W | depositor full sequence | sequence record 52117 | LRRK2_1867_2161_V1922D_V2074A_L2115W sequence 9085 bps
GGAACGGCTCCGCCCACTATTAATGAAATTAAAAATTCCAATTTTAAAAAACGCAGCAAGAGAAACATTT
GTATGAAAGAATGCGTAGAAGGAAAGAAAAATGTCGTCGACATGCTGAACAACAAGATTAATATGCCTCC
GTGTATAAAAAAAATATTGAACGATTTGAAAGAAAACAATGTACCGCGCGGCGGTATGTACAGGAAGAGG
TTTATACTAAACTGTTACATTGCAAACGTGGTTTCGTGTGCCAAGTGTGAAAACCGATGTTTAATCAAGG
CTCTGACGCATTTCTACAACCACGACTCCAAGTGTGTGGGTGAAGTCATGCATCTTTTAATCAAATCCCA
AGATGTGTATAAACCACCAAACTGCCAAAAAATGAAAACTGTCGACAAGCTCTGTCCGTTTGCTGGCAAC
TGCAAGGGTCTCAATCCTATTTGTAATTATTGAATAATAAAACAATTATAAATGCTAAATTTGTTTTTTA
TTAACGATACAAACCAAACGCAACAAGAACATTTGTAGTATTATCTATAATTGAAAACGCGTAGTTATAA
TCGCTGAGGTAATATTTAAAATCATTTTCAAATGATTCACAGTTAATTTGCGACAATATAATTTTATTTT
CACATAAACTAGACGCCTTGTCGTCTTCTTCTTCGTATTCCTTCTCTTTTTCATTTTTCTCTTCATAAAA
ATTAACATAGTTATTATCGTATCCATATATGTATCTATCGTATAGAGTAAATTTTTTGTTGTCATAAATA
TATATGTCTTTTTTAATGGGGTGTATAGTACCGCTGCGCATAGTTTTTCTGTAATTTACAACAGTGCTAT
TTTCTGGTAGTTCTTCGGAGTGTGTTGCTTTAATTATTAAATTTATATAATCAATGAATTTGGGATCGTC
GGTTTTGTACAATATGTTGCCGGCATAGTACGCAGCTTCTTCTAGTTCAATTACACCATTTTTTAGCAGC
ACCGGATTAACATAACTTTCCAAAATGTTGTACGAACCGTTAAACAAAAACAGTTCACCTCCCTTTTCTA
TACTATTGTCTGCGAGCAGTTGTTTGTTGTTAAAAATAACAGCCATTGTAATGAGACGCACAAACTAATA
TCACAAACTGGAAATGTCTATCAATATATAGTTGCTGATCAGATCCTCATTGTTTGCCTCCCTGCTGCGG
TTTTTCACCGAAGTTCATGCCAGTCCAGCGTTTTTGCAGCAGAAAAGCCGCCGACTTCGGTTTGCGGTCG
CGAGTGAAGATCCCTTTCTTGTTACCGCCAACGCGCAATATGCCTTGCGAGGTCGCAAAATCGGCGAAAT
TCCATACCTGTTCACCGACGACGGCGCTGACGCGATCAAAGACGCGGTGATACATATCCAGCCATGCACA
CTGATACTCTTCACTCCACATGTCGGTGTACATTGAGTGCAGCCCGGCTAACGTATCCACGCCGTATTCG
GTGATGATAATCGGCTGATGCAGTTTCTCCTGCCAGGCCAGAAGTTCTTTTTCCAGTACCTTCTCTGCCG
TTTCCAAATCGCCGCTTTGGACATACCATCCGTAATAACGGTTCAGGCACAGCACATCAAAGAGATCGCT
GATGGTATCGGTGTGAGCGTCGCAGAACATTACATTGACGCAGGTGATCGGACGCGTCGGGTCGAGTTTA
CGCGTTGCTTCCGCCAGTGGCGCGAAATATTCCCGTGCACCTTGCGGACGGGTATCCGGTTCGTTGGCAA
TACTCCACATCACCACGCTTGGGTGGTTTTTGTCACGCGCTATCAGCTCTTTAATCGCCTGTAAGTGCGC
TTGCTGAGTTTCCCCGTTGACTGCCTCTTCGCTGTACAGTTCTTTCGGCTTGTTGCCCGCTTCGAAACCA
ATGCCTAAAGAGAGCGAAAAGCCGACAGCAGCAGTTTCATCAATCACCACGATGCCATGTTCATCTGCCC
AGTCGAGCATCTCTTCAGCGTAAGGGTAATGCGAGGTACGGTAGGAGTTGGCCCCAATCCAGTCCATTAA
TGCGTGGTCGTGCACCATCAGCACGTTATCGAATCCTTTGCCACGTAAGTCCGCATCTTCATGACGACCA
AAGCCAGTAAAGTAGAACGGTTTGTGGTTAATCAGGAACTGTTGGCCCTTCACTGCCACTGACCGGATGC
CGACGCGAAGCGGGTAGATATCACACTCTGTCTGGCTTTTGGCTGTGACGCACAGTTCATAGAGATAACC
TTCACCCGGTTGCCAGAGGTGCGGATTCACCACTTGCAAAGTCCCGCTAGTGCCTTGTCCAGTTGCAACC
ACCTGTTGATCCGCATCACGCAGTTCAACGCTGACATCACCATTGGCCACCACCTGCCAGTCAACAGACG
CGTGGTTACAGTCTTGCGCGACATGCGTCACCACGGTGATATCGTCCACCCAGGTGTTCGGCGTGGTGTA
GAGCATTACGCTGCGATGGATTCCGGCATAGTTAAAGAAATCATGGAAGTAAGACTGCTTTTTCTTGCCG
TTTTCGTCGGTAATCACCATTCCCGGCGGGATAGTCTGCCAGTTCAGTTCGTTGTTCACACAAACGGTGA
TACGTACACTTTTCCCGGCAATAACATACGGCGTGACATCGGCTTCAAATGGCGTATAGCCGCCCTGATG
CTCCATCACTTCCTGATTATTGACCCACACTTTGCCGTAATGAGTGACCGCATCGAAACGCAGCACGATA
CGCTGGCCTGCCCAACCTTTCGGTATAAAGACTTCGCGCTGATACCAGACGTTGCCCGCATAATTACGAA
TATCTGCATCGGCGAACTGATCGTTAAAACTGCCTGGCACAGCAATTGCCCGGCTTTCTTGTAACGCGCT
TTCCCACCAACGCTGATCAATTCCACAGTTTTCGCGATCCAGACTGAATGCCCACAGGCCGTCGAGTTTT
TTGATTTCACGGGTTGGGGTTTCTACAGGACGGACCATATTTATAGGTGTAATTTATGTAGCTGTAATTT
TTACCTTATTAATATTTTTTACGCTTTGCATTCGACGACTGAACTCCCAAATATATGTTTAACTCGTCTT
GGTCGTTTGAATTTTTGTTGCTGTGTTTCCTAATATTTTCCATCACCTTAAATATGTTATTGTAATCCTC
AATGTTGAACTTGCAATTGGACACGGCATAGTTTTCCATAGTCGTGTAAAACATGGTATTGGCTGCATTG
TAATACATCCGACTGAGCGGGTACGGATCTATGTGTTTGAGCAGCCTGTTCAAAAACTCTGCATCGTCGC
AAAACGGAATTTCGTCGACAGATCTGATCATGGAGATAATTAAAATGATAACCATCTCGCAAATAAATAA
GTATTTTACTGTTTTCGTAACAGTTTTGTAATAAAAAAACCTATAAATATAGGATCTATGCACCACCATC
ACCACCATCACCACGAGAACCTTTATTTCCAAGGATCAATGGCACCGATCCTGGGGTATTGGAAGATCAA
GGGCCTAGTGCAGCCCACTCGTCTGCTCCTGGAGTACCTAGAAGAGAAGTATGAGGAGCACCTTTATGAG
CGGGACGAGGGTGACAAGTGGCGCAATAAGAAATTCGAGCTAGGCTTGGAATTCCCCAATCTGCCTTATT
ACATCGATGGCGACGTTAAGTTGACTCAGTCCATGGCCATCATCCGCTACATCGCCGACAAGCACAATAT
GCTAGGCGGGTGCCCGAAGGAGCGAGCTGAGATCTCTATGTTGGAAGGGGCCGTGCTGGATATCCGCTAC
GGCGTGAGCCGCATTGCATACTCAAAGGATTTCGAGACCCTCAAGGTTGACTTCCTGTCAAAGCTGCCTG
AAATGCTAAAGATGTTCGAAGACCGTCTCTGTCATAAGACCTACCTGAACGGGGACCACGTGACACACCC
GGACTTTATGTTGTATGACGCTCTGGACGTCGTGCTTTATATGGACCCTATGTGCCTGGACGCTTTTCCC
AAACTAGTGTGTTTCAAGAAACGTATCGAAGCTATCCCTCAGATTGATAAGTACCTGAAGTCCTCAAAGT
ACATCGCCTGGCCCCTTCAAGGTTGGCAAGCCACATTTGGCGGTGGCGACCATCCTCCCAAGTCAGACCT
AGTGCCTAGGCACAACCAGACCAGCCTATATAAGAAAGCCGGGTCAGCTGCCGCTGTGCTGGAGGAGAAC
CTGTATTTCCAGGGCGGATCCAACATCATGCTCAACAACGATGAGCTCGAATTTGAACAAGCTCCAGAAT
TCCTGCTCGGCGACGGCTCTTTCGGCTCCGTATACCGTGCTGCTTATGAAGGCGAAGAAGTCGCCGTAAA
GATCTTCAACAAGCACACCTCGCTCCGTCTGCTCCGTCAGGAACTGGACGTTCTGTGTCATCTGCACCAT
CCGAGCCTCATCTCCCTGCTGGCCGCTGGCATCCGTCCTCGTATGCTGGTGATGGAGCTGGCATCCAAGG
GCTCTCTCGACCGCCTGCTGCAGCAGGACAAGGCTTCTCTGACCCGTACTCTGCAGCATCGTATCGCTCT
GCATGTAGCTGACGGCCTGCGTTATCTTCATTCTGCAATGATCATTTATCGCGACCTGAAACCTCATAAT
GTACTGCTGTTTACTCTGTACCCGAACGCTGCCATCATCGCTAAGATTGCAGACTATGGTATTGCGCAGT
ACTGCTGCCGCATGGGCATTAAAACAAGCGAAGGTACGCCGGGTTTCCGTGCTCCAGAAGTGGCTCGTGG
CAACGTTATTTACAACCAGCAAGCTGACGTTTACTCGTTCGGTCTGCTCCTGTACGATATCCTGACTACC
GGCGGCCGTATCGCTGAAGGTCTGAAGTTCCCTAACGAATTCGACGAACTGGAAATCCAGGGCAAGCTGC
CAGACCCGGTTAAAGAATACGGTTGCGCTCCGTGGCCGATGGTAGAGAAGCTCATCAAACAGTGCTGGAA
AGAAAACCCTCAGGAACGTCCAACCTCTGCTCAAGTGTTCGACATCCTTAACAGCGCTGAACTCGTCTGT
CTGACTCGCCGTATTCTCCTGCCTAAGAATGTTATCGTGGAATGTATGGTTGCTACTCACCATAACTGAT
GATAAGCTTTAGTAAGCACTCGAGCACCACCACCACCACCACTAACCTAGGTAGCTGAGCGCATGCAAGC
TGATCCGGGTTATTAGTACATTTATTAAGCGCTAGATTCTGTGCGTTGTTGATTTACAGACAATTGTTGT
ACGTATTTTAATAATTCATTAAATTTATAATCTTTAGGGTGGTATGTTAGAGCGAAAATCAAATGATTTT
CAGCGTCTTTATATCTGAATTTAAATATTAAATCCTCAATAGATTTGTAAAATAGGTTTCGATTAGTTTC
AAACAAGGGTTGTTTTTCCGAACCGATGGCTGGACTATCTAATGGATTTTCGCTCAACGCCACAAAACTT
GCCAAATCTTGTAGCAGCAATCTAGCTTTGTCGATATTCGTTTGTGTTTTGTTTTGTAATAAAGGTTCGA
CGTCGTTCAAAATATTATGCGCTTTTGTATTTCTTTCATCACTGTCGTTAGTGTACAATTGACTCGACGT
AAACACGTTAAATAGAGCTTGGACATATTTAACATCGGGCGTGTTAGCTTTATTAGGCCGATTATCGTCG
TCGTCCCAACCCTCGTCGTTAGAAGTTGCTTCCGAAGACGATTTTGCCATAGCCACACGACGCCTATTAA
TTGTGTCGGCTAACACGTCCGCGATCAAATTTGTAGTTGAGCTTTTTGGAATTATTTCTGATTGCGGGCG
TTTTTGGGCGGGTTTCAATCTAACTGTGCCCGATTTTAATTCAGACAACACGTTAGAAAGCGATGGTGCA
GGCGGTGGTAACATTTCAGACGGCAAATCTACTAATGGCGGCGGTGGTGGAGCTGATGATAAATCTACCA
TCGGTGGAGGCGCAGGCGGGGCTGGCGGCGGAGGCGGAGGCGGAGGTGGTGGCGGTGATGCAGACGGCGG
TTTAGGCTCAAATGTCTCTTTAGGCAACACAGTCGGCACCTCAACTATTGTACTGGTTTCGGGCGCCGTT
TTTGGTTTGACCGGTCTGAGACGAGTGCGATTTTTTTCGTTTCTAATAGCTTCCAACAATTGTTGTCTGT
CGTCTAAAGGTGCAGCGGGTTGAGGTTCCGTCGGCATTGGTGGAGCGGGCGGCAATTCAGACATCGATGG
TGGTGGTGGTGGTGGAGGCGCTGGAATGTTAGGCACGGGAGAAGGTGGTGGCGGCGGTGCCGCCGGTATA
ATTTGTTCTGGTTTAGTTTGTTCGCGCACGATTGTGGGCACCGGCGCAGGCGCCGCTGGCTGCACAACGG
AAGGTCGTCTGCTTCGAGGCAGCGCTTGGGGTGGTGGCAATTCAATATTATAATTGGAATACAAATCGTA
AAAATCTGCTATAAGCATTGTAATTTCGCTATCGTTTACCGTGCCGATATTTAACAACCGCTCAATGTAA
GCAATTGTATTGTAAAGAGATTGTCTCAAGCTCGGATCGATCCCGCACGCCGATAACAAGCCTTTTCATT
TTTACTACAGCATTGTAGTGGCGAGACACTTCGCTGTCGTCGAGGTTTAAACGCTTCCTCGCTCACTGAC
TCGCTGCGCTCGGTCGTTCGGCTGCGGCGAGCGGTATCAGCTCACTCAAAGGCGGTAATACGGTTATCCA
CAGAATCAGGGGATAACGCAGGAAAGAACATGTGAGCAAAAGGCCAGCAAAAGGCCAGGAACCGTAAAAA
GGCCGCGTTGCTGGCGTTTTTCCATAGGCTCCGCCCCCCTGACGAGCATCACAAAAATCGACGCTCAAGT
CAGAGGTGGCGAAACCCGACAGGACTATAAAGATACCAGGCGTTTCCCCCTGGAAGCTCCCTCGTGCGCT
CTCCTGTTCCGACCCTGCCGCTTACCGGATACCTGTCCGCCTTTCTCCCTTCGGGAAGCGTGGCGCTTTC
TCATAGCTCACGCTGTAGGTATCTCAGTTCGGTGTAGGTCGTTCGCTCCAAGCTGGGCTGTGTGCACGAA
CCCCCCGTTCAGCCCGACCGCTGCGCCTTATCCGGTAACTATCGTCTTGAGTCCAACCCGGTAAGACACG
ACTTATCGCCACTGGCAGCAGCCACTGGTAACAGGATTAGCAGAGCGAGGTATGTAGGCGGTGCTACAGA
GTTCTTGAAGTGGTGGCCTAACTACGGCTACACTAGAAGGACAGTATTTGGTATCTGCGCTCTGCTGAAG
CCAGTTACCTTCGGAAAAAGAGTTGGTAGCTCTTGATCCGGCAAACAAACCACCGCTGGTAGCGGTGGTT
TTTTTGTTTGCAAGCAGCAGATTACGCGCAGAAAAAAAGGATCTCAAGAAGATCCTTTGATCTTTTCTAC
GGGGTCTGACGCTCAGTGGAACGAAAACTCACGTTAAGGGATTTTGGTCATGAGATTATCAAAAAGGATC
TTCACCTAGATCCTTTTAAATTAAAAATGAAGTTTTAAATCAATCTAAAGTATATATGAGTAAACTTGGT
CTGACAGTTACCAATGCTTAATCAGTGAGGCACCTATCTCAGCGATCTGTCTATTTCGTTCATCCATAGT
TGCCTGACTCCCCGTCGTGTAGATAACTACGATACGGGAGGGCTTACCATCTGGCCCCAGTGCTGCAATG
ATACCGCGAGACCCACGCTCACCGGCTCCAGATTTATCAGCAATAAACCAGCCAGCCGGAAGGGCCGAGC
GCAGAAGTGGTCCTGCAACTTTATCCGCCTCCATCCAGTCTATTAATTGTTGCCGGGAAGCTAGAGTAAG
TAGTTCGCCAGTTAATAGTTTGCGCAACGTTGTTGCCATTGCTACAGGCATCGTGGTGTCACGCTCGTCG
TTTGGTATGGCTTCATTCAGCTCCGGTTCCCAACGATCAAGGCGAGTTACATGATCCCCCATGTTGTGCA
AAAAAGCGGTTAGCTCCTTCGGTCCTCCGATCGTTGTCAGAAGTAAGTTGGCCGCAGTGTTATCACTCAT
GGTTATGGCAGCACTGCATAATTCTCTTACTGTCATGCCATCCGTAAGATGCTTTTCTGTGACTGGTGAG
TACTCAACCAAGTCATTCTGAGAATAGTGTATGCGGCGACCGAGTTGCTCTTGCCCGGCGTCAATACGGG
ATAATACCGCGCCACATAGCAGAACTTTAAAAGTGCTCATCATTGGAAAACGTTCTTCGGGGCGAAAACT
CTCAAGGATCTTACCGCTGTTGAGATCCAGTTCGATGTAACCCACTCGTGCACCCAACTGATCTTCAGCA
TCTTTTACTTTCACCAGCGTTTCTGGGTGAGCAAAAACAGGAAGGCAAAATGCCGCAAAAAAGGGAATAA
GGGCGACACGGAAATGTTGAATACTCATACTCTTCCTTTTTCAATATTATTGAAGCATTTATCAGGGTTA
TTGTCTCATGAGCGGATACATATTTGAATGTATTTAGAAAAATAAACAAATAGGGGTTCCGCGCACATTT
CCCCGAAAAGTGCCACCTG
[124 nt withheld, positions 8560-8683]
C
[91 nt withheld, positions 8685-8775]
A
[49 nt withheld, positions 8777-8825]
CCTTTGACGTTGGAGTCCACGTTCTTT
[37 nt withheld, positions 8853-8889]
ACCCTATCTCGGTCTATTCTTTTGATTTATAAGGGATTTTGCCGATTTCGGCCTATTGGTTAAAAAATGA
GCTGATTTAACAAAAATTTAACGCGAATTTTAACAAAATATTAACGTTTACAATTTCCCATTCGCCATTC
AGGCTGCGCAACTGTTGGGAAGGGCGATCGGTGCGGGCCTCTTCGCTATTACGCCA
Features (pLannotate 1.2.2; 15 found; start..end, strand, type, name):
    329..453     +  CDS            lef2: baculovirus late expression factor 2
    491..1096    +  CDS            ORF603: baculovirus ORF603 protein
   1167..2972    -  CDS            GUS: β-glucuronidase; uidA (or gusA) from E. coli
   2987..3302    -  promoter       p6.9 promoter: Autographa californica p6.9; baculovirus late basic protein promoter
   3317..3408    +  promoter       polyhedrin promoter: polh from Autographa californica; promoter for the baculovirus polyhedrin gene
   3469..4122    +  CDS            GST26_SCHJA: Experimental evidence at protein level: Swiss-Prot protein existence level 1. GST isoenzymes appear to play a central role in the parasite detoxification system. Other functions are also suspected including a role in increasing the solubility of haematin in the parasite gut. From Schistosoma japonicum (Blood fluke).
   4222..5106    +  CDS            LRRK2 (fragment): LRRK2_HUMAN - Also known as PARK8. Experimental evidence at protein level: Swiss-Prot protein existence level 1. Serine/threonine-protein kinase which phosphorylates a broad range of proteins involved in multiple processes such as neuronal plasticity, autophagy, and vesicle trafficking (PubMed:20949042, PubMed:22012985, PubMed:26824392, PubMed:29125462, PubMed:28720718, PubMed:29127255, PubMed:30398148, PubMed:29212815, PubMed:30635421, PubMed:21850687, PubMed:23395371, PubMed:17114044, PubMed:24687852, PubMed:26014385, PubMed:25201882). Is a key regulator of RAB GTPases by regulating the GTP/
   5135..5152    +  CDS            9xHis (fragment): 9xHis affinity tag
   5189..6546    +  misc_recomb    baculovirus recombination region (ORF1629): contains part of ORF1629
   6544..6621    -  CDS            P61 (fragment): P78_NPVAC - Experimental evidence at protein level: Swiss-Prot protein existence level 1. Plays a role in the transport of the nucleocapsids from the cytoplasm toward the host nucleus together with the host actin- polymerizing Arp2/3 complex. From Autographa californica nuclear polyhedrosis virus (AcMNPV).
   6809..7397    -  rep_origin     ori: high-copy-number ColE1/pMB1/pBR322/pUC origin of replication
   7568..8428    -  CDS            AmpR: β-lactamase; bla; confers resistance to ampicillin, carbenicillin, and related antibiotics
   8429..8533    -  promoter       AmpR promoter: bla
   8560..9015    +  rep_origin     f1 ori (sequence partly withheld): f1 bacteriophage origin of replication; arrow indicates direction of (+) strand synthesis
   9020..1       -  CDS            lacZα (fragment) (across the origin): LacZα fragment of β-galactosidase; lacZ fragment
