[The description below was written by a language model from this plasmid's Addgene catalogue record and pLannotate feature annotations shown in this document.]
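Description:
LRRK2_1867_2161_V1922D_V2074A_L2115W is a baculovirus transfer plasmid built on the pEMB017 backbone (Emerald) for producing a fragment of human LRRK2 in insect cells. In bacteria it is maintained through a high-copy ColE1/pUC-type origin and selected with ampicillin via the β-lactamase gene. An f1 origin and a residual lacZα fragment are also present. The expression region is flanked by AcMNPV sequences, with lef2 and ORF603 on one side and the ORF1629 recombination region on the other. These are the homology arms normally used to recombine a cassette into the polyhedrin locus of a baculovirus genome and generate recombinant virus.

The payload is driven by the very late polyhedrin (polH) promoter. It encodes Schistosoma japonicum GST followed by LRRK2 residues 1867–2161, a stretch that falls in the kinase-domain region of this Parkinson's disease–associated serine/threonine kinase, carrying the substitutions V1922D, V2074A and L2115W. The record does not explain the purpose of these three mutations.

The catalogue lists His-TEV and GST-TEV as N-terminal tags, so the affinity tags are evidently meant to be removable with TEV protease. The feature table, however, detects only GST upstream of the insert and a short histidine tag fragment downstream of it, so the exact placement of the His tag differs between the two sources.

A divergently oriented β-glucuronidase (GUS) gene under the baculovirus late p6.9 promoter sits next to the cassette and can serve as a visual reporter for recombinant virus. The design points to expression and affinity purification of the LRRK2 fragment, though the record states no specific application.
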