Addgene plasmid #40440: LRRK2_1867_2161_V1922D_V2074A_L2115W
Depositing lab: Michael J Fox Foundation MJFF. Depositing organization: Michael J Fox Foundation.
Backbone
  Vector backbone: pEMB017
  Backbone manufacturer: Emerald
  Vector type: Baculovirus
Growth in bacteria
  Bacterial resistance: Ampicillin, 100 μg/mL
  Growth temperature: 37°C
  Growth strain: Top10
  Copy number: High Copy
Gene/Insert
  Gene/Insert name: LRRK2
  Species: H. sapiens (human)
  Mutation: aa1867_2161; V1922D, V2074A, L2115W
  Entrez Gene: LRRK2 (a.k.a. AURA17, DARDARIN, PARK8, RIPK7, ROCO2)
  Promoter: polH
  Tag / fusion protein: HisTev (N terminal on insert); GST-Tev (N terminal on insert)
  Cloning method: Restriction Enzyme; 5′ cloning site BamHI (destroyed during cloning); 3′ cloning site HindIII (destroyed during cloning)
  Sequencing primers: 5′ DSP2466For:GAATTTCGTCGACAGATC; 3′ DSP2466Rev:AATAACCCGGATCAGCTT
Terms and licenses: Academic/Nonprofit Terms; Industry Terms
How to cite: LRRK2_1867_2161_V1922D_V2074A_L2115W was a gift from Michael J Fox Foundation MJFF (Addgene plasmid # 40440 ; http://n2t.net/addgene:40440 ; RRID:Addgene_40440)
