>Addgene plasmid #40440 | LRRK2_1867_2161_V1922D_V2074A_L2115W | addgene partial sequence | sequence record 53256 | DSP2466Rev 5'-AATAACCCGGATCAGCTT-3'
GGTGGTGGTGGTGGTGCTCGAGTGCTTACTAAAGCTTATCATCAGTTATGGTGAGTAGCAACCATACATT
CCACGATAACATTCTTAGGCAGGAGAATACGGCGAGTCAGACAGACGAGTTCAGCGCTGTTAAGGATGTC
GAACACTTGAGCAGAGGTTGGACGTTCCTGAGGGTTTTCTTTCCAGCACTGTTTGATGAGCTTCTCTACC
ATCGGCCACGGAGCGCAACCGTATTCTTTAACCGGGTCTGGCAGCTTGCCCTGGATTTCCAGTTCGTCGA
ATTCGTTAGGGAACTTCAGACCTTCAGCGATACGGCCGCCGGTAGTCAGGATATCGTACAGGAGCAGACC
GAACGAGTAAACGTCAGCTTGCTGGTTGTAAATAACGTTGCCACGAGCCACTTCTGGAGCACGGAAACCC
GGCGTACCTTCGCTTGTTTTAATGCCCATGCGGCAGCAGTACTGCGCAATACCATAGTCTGCAATCTTAG
CGATGATGGCAGCGTTCGGGTACAGAGTAAACAGCAGTACATTATGAGGTTTCAGGTCGCGATAAATGAT
CATTGCAGAATGAAGATAACGCAGGCCGTCAGCTACATGCAGAGCGATACGATGCTGCAGAGTACGGGTC
AGAGAAGCCTTGTCCTGCTGCAGCAGGCGGTCGAGAGAGCCCTTGGATGCCAGCTCCATCACCAGCATAC
GAGGACGGATGCCAGCGGCCAGCAGGGAGATGAGGCTCGGATGGTGCAGATGACACAGAACGTCCAGTTC
CTGACGGAGCAGACGGAGCGAGGTGTGCTTGTTGAAGATCTTTACGGCGACTTCTTCGCCTTCATAAGCA
GCACGGTATACGGAGCCGAAAGAGCCGTCGCCGAGCAGGAATTCTGGAGCTTGTTCAAATTCGAGCTCAT
CGTTGTTGAGCATGATGTTGGATCCGCCCTGGAAATACAG
