>Addgene plasmid #40440 | LRRK2_1867_2161_V1922D_V2074A_L2115W | addgene partial sequence | sequence record 53258 | DSP2466For 5'-GAATTTCGTCGACAGATC-3'
AATAAATAAGTATTTTACTGTTTTCGTAACAGTTTTGTAATAAAAAAACCTATAAATATAGGATCTATGC
ACCACCATCACCACCATCACCACGAGAACCTTTATTTCCAAGGATCAATGGCACCGATCCTGGGGTATTG
GAAGATCAAGGGCCTAGTGCAGCCCACTCGTCTGCTCCTGGAGTACCTAGAAGAGAAGTATGAGGAGCAC
CTTTATGAGCGGGACGAGGGTGACAAGTGGCGCAATAAGAAATTCGAGCTAGGCTTGGAATTCCCCAATC
TGCCTTATTACATCGATGGCGACGTTAAGTTGACTCAGTCCATGGCCATCATCCGCTACATCGCCGACAA
GCACAATATGCTAGGCGGGTGCCCGAAGGAGCGAGCTGAGATCTCTATGTTGGAAGGGGCCGTGCTGGAT
ATCCGCTACGGCGTGAGCCGCATTGCATACTCAAAGGATTTCGAGACCCTCAAGGTTGACTTCCTGTCAA
AGCTGCCTGAAATGCTAAAGATGTTCGAAGACCGTCTCTGTCATAAGACCTACCTGAACGGGGACCACGT
GACACACCCGGACTTTATGTTGTATGACGCTCTGGACGTCGTGCTTTATATGGACCCTATGTGCCTGGAC
GCTTTTCCCAAACTAGTGTGTTTCAAGAAACGTATCGAAGCTATCCCTCAGATTGATAAGTACCTGAAGT
CCTCAAAGTACATCGCCTGGCCCCTTCAAGGTTGGCAAGCCACATTTGGCGGTGGCGACCATCCTCCCAA
GTCAGACCTAGTGCCTAGGCACAACCAGACCAGCCTATATAAGAAAGCCGGGTCAGCTGCCGCTGTGCTG
GAGGAGAACCTGTATTTCCAG
